Addgene plasmid #84235: Osa-pCAMBIA-1301-STTM5144
Purpose: Disturb the expression of miR5144 in rice
Depositing lab: Guiliang Tang. Depositing organization: Michigan Technological University. Publication: Effective small RNA destruction by the expression of a short tandem target mimic in Arabidopsis. Yan J, Gu Y, Jia X, Kang W, Pan S, Tang X, Chen X, Tang G. Plant Cell. 2012 Feb;24(2):415-27. doi: 10.1105/tpc.111.094144. Epub 2012 Feb 17. PubMed 22345490.
Backbone
  Vector backbone: pCAMBIA-1301
  Backbone manufacturer: CAMBIA Company
  Backbone size w/o insert (bp): 11827
  Vector type: Bacterial Expression, Yeast Expression, Plant Expression
  Selectable markers: Hygromycin
Growth in bacteria
  Bacterial resistance: Chloramphenicol and Kanamycin, 25 & 50 μg/mL
  Growth temperature: 37°C
  Growth strain: DH5alpha
  Copy number: Unknown
Gene/Insert
  Gene/Insert name: miR5144 (alt name: Osa-miR5144)
  Species: Rice
  Insert size (bp): 2846
  GenBank ID: miRBase (MI0018056)
  Promoter: 2x35S
  Cloning method: Restriction Enzyme; 5′ cloning site PacI (unknown if destroyed); 3′ cloning site PacI (unknown if destroyed)
  Sequencing primers: 5′ 35S promoter; 3′ AGGTTTAGTCGTCTCGTGTCTG
Terms and licenses: Academic/Nonprofit Terms; Industry Terms: Not Available to Industry
Depositor comments: This plasmid used to disturb miR5144’s expression by STTM method invented by Dr. Guiliang Tang’s Lab in Michigan Technological University (Plant cell, 2012), Houghton, MI, USA. The method used to construct this plasmid refers to Tang et al., (Methods, 2012) with minor revision. The STTM sequence in this plasmid may contain discrepancies compared to the reference sequence(s). According to the depositing lab, these mutations should not affect plasmid function. For additional published information regarding this plasmid, please see https://www.cell.com/molecular-plant/pdf/S1674-2052(18)30275-2.pdf?_returnURL=https%3A%2F%2Flinkinghub.elsevier.com%2Fretrieve%2Fpii%2FS1674205218302752%3Fshowall%3Dtrue#
How to cite: Osa-pCAMBIA-1301-STTM5144 was a gift from Guiliang Tang (Addgene plasmid # 84235 ; http://n2t.net/addgene:84235 ; RRID:Addgene_84235)
