[The description below was written by a language model from this plasmid's Addgene catalogue record and pLannotate feature annotations shown in this document.]
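Description:
Osa-pCAMBIA-1301-STTM5144 is a plant binary (T-DNA) vector built on the pCAMBIA-1301 backbone and designed to interfere with the rice microRNA miR5144 by the short tandem target mimic (STTM) approach. In this method, a non-coding transcript carrying tandem decoy binding sites for a specific small RNA is expressed so that the target miRNA is sequestered and destabilised, producing a loss-of-function effect. The roughly 2.8 kb insert was placed into a PacI site. In the sequenced record it corresponds to a cassette with a duplicated CaMV 35S promoter (a 35S fragment followed by a full 35S promoter spanning the origin of the circular map) and a CaMV poly(A) signal. The STTM module itself is not annotated but presumably lies in the short gap between them. The same insert carries a chloramphenicol acetyltransferase gene with flanking T7 and SP6 promoters and ColE1 origin fragments, which explains the chloramphenicol resistance listed alongside the backbone's kanamycin marker. The depositor notes that the STTM sequence may differ slightly from the reference without affecting function.

The rest of the plasmid is standard pCAMBIA-1301. Between the nopaline-type left and right T-DNA border repeats lie a 35S-driven hygromycin phosphotransferase gene for selecting transformed plant cells and a 35S-driven GUS reporter with a catalase intron, which restricts expression to plants. GUS carries a His tag and ends in the NOS terminator. Remnants of the lacZα/pUC multiple cloning site are also present. Outside the borders, a ColE1/pBR322 origin with a bom site supports replication in E. coli. The pVS1 oriV, RepA and StaA functions support stable maintenance in Agrobacterium, and KanR provides bacterial selection. The construct is intended for transformation of rice to study miR5144 function.
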