Features (pLannotate 1.2.2; 36 found; start..end, strand, type, name):
      1..346     +  promoter       CaMV 35S promoter: strong constitutive promoter from cauliflower mosaic virus
    298..344     +  promoter       minimal CaMV 35S promoter: minimal 35S promoter from cauliflower mosaic virus
    507..683     +  polyA_signal   CaMV poly(A) signal: cauliflower mosaic virus polyadenylation signal
   1245..1263    -  promoter       SP6 promoter: promoter for bacteriophage SP6 RNA polymerase
   1328..1987    -  CDS            CmR: chloramphenicol acetyltransferase; cat; confers resistance to chloramphenicol
   1988..2024    -  promoter       cat promoter (fragment): promoter of the E. coli cat gene encoding chloramphenicol acetyltransferase
   2024..2052    -  promoter       tet promoter: E. coli promoter for tetracycline efflux protein gene
   2114..2282    -  rep_origin     ori (fragment): high-copy-number ColE1/pMB1/pBR322/pUC origin of replication
   2290..2307    +  misc_feature   MCS (fragment): pUC18/19 multiple cloning site
   2310..2464    +  CDS            lacZα (fragment): LacZα fragment of β-galactosidase; lacZ fragment
   2704..3045    +  promoter       CaMV 35S promoter: strong constitutive promoter from cauliflower mosaic virus
   3066..5088    +  CDS            GUS (fragment): β-glucuronidase This version of the gusA gene has a 5' extension with a catalase intron to ensure expression in plants but not bacteria.
   5094..5112    +  CDS            9xHis (fragment): 9xHis affinity tag
   5147..5399    +  terminator     NOS terminator: nopaline synthase terminator and poly(A) signal
   5421..5445    +  misc_feature   RB T-DNA repeat: right border repeat from nopaline C58 T-DNA
   5785..6186    +  CDS            Y4CG_SINFN (fragment): Protein inferred from homology: Swiss-Prot protein existence level 3. From Sinorhizobium fredii (strain NBRC 101917 / NGR234).
   6746..7375    +  CDS            pVS1 StaA: stability protein from the Pseudomonas plasmid pVS1 (Heeb et al., 2000)
   7804..8877    +  CDS            pVS1 RepA: replication protein from the Pseudomonas plasmid pVS1 (Heeb et al., 2000)
   8943..9137    +  rep_origin     pVS1 oriV: origin of replication for the Pseudomonas plasmid pVS1 (Heeb et al., 2000)
   9340..9379    +  CDS            rop (fragment): Rop protein, which maintains plasmids at low copy number; rop
   9481..9621    +  misc_feature   bom: basis of mobility region from pBR322
   9807..10395   -  rep_origin     ori: high-copy-number ColE1/pMB1/pBR322/pUC origin of replication
  10482..11276   -  CDS            KanR: aminoglycoside phosphotransferase; aphA-3; confers resistance to kanamycin
  11701..11725   +  misc_feature   LB T-DNA repeat: left border repeat from nopaline C58 T-DNA
  11803..11977   -  polyA_signal   CaMV poly(A) signal: cauliflower mosaic virus polyadenylation signal
  12018..13043   -  CDS            HygR: hygromycin B phosphotransferase confers resistance to hygromycin
  13116..13461   -  promoter       CaMV 35S promoter: strong constitutive promoter from cauliflower mosaic virus
  13118..13164   -  promoter       minimal CaMV 35S promoter: minimal 35S promoter from cauliflower mosaic virus
  13551..13639   +  CDS            lacI (fragment): lac repressor; lacI; The lac repressor binds to the lac operator to inhibit transcription in E. coli. This inhibition can be relieved by adding lactose or isopropyl-β-D-thiogalactopyranoside (IPTG).
  13652..13673   +  protein_bind   CAP binding site: CAP binding activates transcription in the presence of cAMP. E. coli catabolite activator protein
  13688..13718   +  promoter       lac promoter: promoter for the E. coli lac operon
  13722..13744   +  protein_bind   lac operator (fragment): The lac repressor binds to the lac operator to inhibit transcription in E. coli. This inhibition can be relieved by adding lactose or isopropyl-β-D-thiogalactopyranoside (IPTG). lac repressor encoded by lacI
  13775..13806   +  misc_feature   MCS (fragment): pUC18/19 multiple cloning site
  13820..13861   -  rep_origin     ori (fragment): high-copy-number ColE1/pMB1/pBR322/pUC origin of replication
  13966..13984   +  promoter       T7 promoter: promoter for bacteriophage T7 RNA polymerase
  14053..14341   +  promoter       CaMV 35S promoter (fragment): strong constitutive promoter from cauliflower mosaic virus
>Addgene plasmid #84235 | Osa-pCAMBIA-1301-STTM5144 | addgene full sequence | sequence record 174348 | Addgene NGS Result
TGAGACTTTTCAACAAAGGGTAATTTCGGGAAACCTCCTCGGATTCCATTGCCCAGCTATCTGTCACCTC
ATCGAAAGGACAGTAGAAAAGGAAGGTGGCTCCTACAAATGCCATCATTGCGATAAAGGAAAGGCTATCA
TTCAAGATGCCTCTGCCGACAGTGGTCCCAAAGATGGACCCCCACCCACGAGGAGCATCGTGGAAAAAGA
AGACGTTCCGACCACGTCTTCAAAGCAAGTGGATTGATGTGACATCTCCACTGACATAAGGGATGACGCA
CAACCCCACTATCCTTCGCAAGACCCTTCCTCTATATAAGGAAGTTCATTTCATTTGGAGAGGACAGCCC
AAGCTTGTCTCTTCAGCCTAAGCACAAGAAGTTGTTGTTGTTATGGTCTAATTTAAATATGGTCTAAAGA
AGAAGAATGTCTCTTCAGCCTAAGCACAAGAAGAATTCGGTACGCTGAAATCACCAGTCTCTCTCTACAA
ATCTACCTCTCTCTATTTTCTCCATAAATAATGTGTGAGTAGTTTCCCGATAAGGGAAATTAGGGTTCTT
ATAGGGTTTCGCTCATGTGTTGAGCATATAAGAAACCCTTAGTATGTATTTGTATTTGTAAAATACTTCT
ATCAATAAAATTTCTAATTCCTAAAACCAAAATCCAGTACTAAAATCCAGATCTCCTAAAGTCCCTATAG
ATCTTTGTCGTGAATATAAACCAGACACGAGACGACTAGACCTGGAGCCCAGACGCCGTTCGAAGCTAGA
AGTACCGCTTAGGCAGGAGGCCGTTAGGGAAAAGATGCTAAGGCAGGGTTGGTTACGTTGACTCCCCCGT
AGGTTTGGTTTAAATATGATGAAGTGGACGGAAGGAAGGAGGAAGACAAGGAAGGATAAGGTTGCAGGCC
CTGTGCAAGGTAAGAAGATGGAAATTTGATAGAGGTACGCTACTATACTTATACTATACGCTAAGGGAAT
GATTGTATTTATACCCTATACCCCCTAATAACCCCTTATCAATTTAAGAAATAATCCGCATAAGCCCCCG
CTTAAAAATTGGTATCAGAGCCATGAATAGGTCTATGACCAAAACTCAAGAGGATAAAACCTCACCAAAA
TACGAAAGAGTCCTTAACTCTAAAGATAAAAGATCTTTCAAGATCAAAACTAGTTCCCTCACACCGGTGA
CGGGGATCGCATGCGACCTCTAGACCATCACATTGGAGCTTCAGCTGCTCGAGTTCTATAGTGTCACCTA
AATCGTATGTGTATGATACATAAGGTTATGTATTAATTGTAGCCGCGTTCTTACGTCGACGTACCAATTA
CGCCCCGCCCTGTCACTCATCGCAGTACTGTTGTAATTCATTAAGCATTTTGCCGACATGGAAGCCATCA
CAAACGGCATGATGAACCTGAATCGCCAGCGGCATCAGCACCTTGTCGCCTTGCGTATAATATTTGCCCA
TGGTGAAAACGGGGGCGAAGAAGTTGTCCATATTGGCCACGTTTAAATCAAAACTGGTGAAACTCACCCA
GGGATTGGCTGAGACGAAAAACATATTCTCAATAAACCCTTTAGGGAAATAGGCCAGGTTTTCACCGTAA
CACGCCACATCTTGCGAATATATGTGTAGAAACTGCCGGAAATCGTCGTGGTATTCACTCCAGAGCGATG
AAAACGTTTCAGTTTGCCCATGGAAAACGGTGTAACAAGGGTGAACACTATCCCATATTACCAGCTCACC
GTCTTTCATTGCCATACGGAACTCCGGATGAGCATTCATCAGGCGGGCAAGAATGTGAATAAAGGCCGGA
TAAAACTTGTGCTTATTTTTCCTTACGGTCTTTAAAAAGGCCGTAATATCCAGCTGAACGGTCTGGTTAT
AGGTACATTGAGCAACTGACTGAAATGCCTCAAAATGTTCTTTACGATGCCATTGGGATATATCAACGGT
GGTATATCCAGTGATTTCTTTCTCCATTTTAGCTTCCTTAGCTCCTGAAAATCTCGATAACTCATTAAAG
CTTATCGATGATAAGCTGTCAAACATGAGAATTTAGCCCGCCTAATGAGCGGGCTTTTTGTTGTGATCCG
CGTTGCTGGCGTTTTTCCATAGGCTCCGCCCCCCTGACGAGCATCACAAAAATCGACGCTCAAGTCAGAG
GTGGCGAAACCCGACAGGACTATAAAGATACCAGGCGTTTCCCCCCTGGAAGCTCCCTCGTGCGCTCTCC
TGTTCCGACCCTGCCGCTTACCGGATACCTGTCCGCCTTTCTTAATTAACTGCAGGCATGCAAGCTTGGC
ACTGGCCGTCGTTTTACAACGTCGTGACTGGGAAAACCCTGGCGTTACCCAACTTAATCGCCTTGCAGCA
CATCCCCCTTTCGCCAGCTGGCGTAATAGCGAAGAGGCCCGCACCGATCGCCCTTCCCAACAGTTGCGCA
GCCTGAATGGCGAATGCTAGAGCAGCTTGAGCTTGGATCAGATTGTCGTTTCCCGCCTTCAGTTTAGCTT
CATGGAGTCAAAGATTCAAATAGAGGACCTAACAGAACTCGCCGTAAAGACTGGCGAACAGTTCATACAG
AGTCTCTTACGACTCAATGACAAGAAGAAAATCTTCGTCAACATGGTGGAGCACGACACACTTGTCTACT
CCAAAAATATCAAAGATACAGTCTCAGAAGACCAAAGGGCAATTGAGACTTTTCAACAAAGGGTAATATC
CGGAAACCTCCTCGGATTCCATTGCCCAGCTATCTGTCACTTTATTGTGAAGATAGTGGAAAAGGAAGGT
GGCTCCTACAAATGCCATCATTGCGATAAAGGAAAGGCCATCGTTGAAGATGCCTCTGCCGACAGTGGTC
CCAAAGATGGACCCCCACCCACGAGGAGCATCGTGGAAAAAGAAGACGTTCCAACCACGTCTTCAAAGCA
AGTGGATTGATGTGATATCTCCACTGACGTAAGGGATGACGCACAATCCCACTATCCTTCGCAAGACCCT
TCCTCTATATAAGGAAGTTCATTTCATTTGGAGAGAACACGGGGGACTCTTGACCATGGTAGATCTGAGG
GTAAATTTCTAGTTTTTCTCCTTCATTTTCTTGGTTAGGACCCTTTTCTCTTTTTATTTTTTTGAGCTTT
GATCTTTCTTTAAACTGATCTATTTTTTAATTGATTGGTTATGGTGTAAATATTACATAGCTTTAACTGA
TAATCTGATTACTTTATTTCGTGTGTCTATGATGATGATGATAGTTACAGAACCGACGACTCGTCCGTCC
TGTAGAAACCCCAACCCGTGAAATCAAAAAACTCGACGGCCTGTGGGCATTCAGTCTGGATCGCGAAAAC
TGTGGAATTGATCAGCGTTGGTGGGAAAGCGCGTTACAAGAAAGCCGGGCAATTGCTGTGCCAGGCAGTT
TTAACGATCAGTTCGCCGATGCAGATATTCGTAATTATGCGGGCAACGTCTGGTATCAGCGCGAAGTCTT
TATACCGAAAGGTTGGGCAGGCCAGCGTATCGTGCTGCGTTTCGATGCGGTCACTCATTACGGCAAAGTG
TGGGTCAATAATCAGGAAGTGATGGAGCATCAGGGCGGCTATACGCCATTTGAAGCCGATGTCACGCCGT
ATGTTATTGCCGGGAAAAGTGTACGTATCACCGTTTGTGTGAACAACGAACTGAACTGGCAGACTATCCC
GCCGGGAATGGTGATTACCGACGAAAACGGCAAGAAAAAGCAGTCTTACTTCCATGATTTCTTTAACTAT
GCCGGAATCCATCGCAGCGTAATGCTCTACACCACGCCGAACACCTGGGTGGACGATATCACCGTGGTGA
CGCATGTCGCGCAAGACTGTAACCACGCGTCTGTTGACTGGCAGGTGGTGGCCAATGGTGATGTCAGCGT
TGAACTGCGTGATGCGGATCAACAGGTGGTTGCAACTGGACAAGGCACTAGCGGGACTTTGCAAGTGGTG
AATCCGCACCTCTGGCAACCGGGTGAAGGTTATCTCTATGAACTGTGCGTCACAGCCAAAAGCCAGACAG
AGTGTGATATCTACCCGCTTCGCGTCGGCATCCGGTCAGTGGCAGTGAAGGGCGAACAGTTCCTGATTAA
CCACAAACCGTTCTACTTTACTGGCTTTGGTCGTCATGAAGATGCGGACTTGCGTGGCAAAGGATTCGAT
AACGTGCTGATGGTGCACGACCACGCATTAATGGACTGGATTGGGGCCAACTCCTACCGTACCTCGCATT
ACCCTTACGCTGAAGAGATGCTCGACTGGGCAGATGAACATGGCATCGTGGTGATTGATGAAACTGCTGC
TGTCGGCTTTAACCTCTCTTTAGGCATTGGTTTCGAAGCGGGCAACAAGCCGAAAGAACTGTACAGCGAA
GAGGCAGTCAACGGGGAAACTCAGCAAGCGCACTTACAGGCGATTAAAGAGCTGATAGCGCGTGACAAAA
ACCACCCAAGCGTGGTGATGTGGAGTATTGCCAACGAACCGGATACCCGTCCGCAAGGTGCACGGGAATA
TTTCGCGCCACTGGCGGAAGCAACGCGTAAACTCGACCCGACGCGTCCGATCACCTGCGTCAATGTAATG
TTCTGCGACGCTCACACCGATACCATCAGCGATCTCTTTGATGTGCTGTGCCTGAACCGTTATTACGGAT
GGTATGTCCAAAGCGGCGATTTGGAAACGGCAGAGAAGGTACTGGAAAAAGAACTTCTGGCCTGGCAGGA
GAAACTGCATCAGCCGATTATCATCACCGAATACGGCGTGGATACGTTAGCCGGGCTGCACTCAATGTAC
ACCGACATGTGGAGTGAAGAGTATCAGTGTGCATGGCTGGATATGTATCACCGCGTCTTTGATCGCGTCA
GCGCCGTCGTCGGTGAACAGGTATGGAATTTCGCCGATTTTGCGACCTCGCAAGGCATATTGCGCGTTGG
CGGTAACAAGAAAGGGATCTTCACTCGCGACCGCAAACCGAAGTCGGCGGCTTTTCTGCTGCAAAAACGC
TGGACTGGCATGAACTTCGGTGAAAAACCGCAGCAGGGAGGCAAACAAGCTAGCCACCACCACCACCACC
ACGTGTGAATTACAGGTGACCAGCTCGAATTTCCCCGATCGTTCAAACATTTGGCAATAAAGTTTCTTAA
GATTGAATCCTGTTGCCGGTCTTGCGATGATTATCATATAATTTCTGTTGAATTACGTTAAGCATGTAAT
AATTAACATGTAATGCATGACGTTATTTATGAGATGGGTTTTTATGATTAGAGTCCCGCAATTATACATT
TAATACGCGATAGAAAACAAAATATAGCGCGCAAACTAGGATAAATTATCGCGCGCGGTGTCATCTATGT
TACTAGATCGGGAATTAAACTATCAGTGTTTGACAGGATATATTGGCGGGTAAACCTAAGAGAAAAGAGC
GTTTATTAGAATAATCGGATATTTAAAAGGGCGTGAAAAGGTTTATCCGTTCGTCCATTTGTATGTGCAT
GCCAACCACAGGGTTCCCCTCGGGATCAAAGTACTTTGATCCAACCCCTCCGCTGCTATAGTGCAGTCGG
CTTCTGACGTTCAGTGCAGCCGTCTTCTGAAAACGACATGTCGCACAAGTCCTAAGTTACGCGACAGGCT
GCCGCCCTGCCCTTTTCCTGGCGTTTTCTTGTCGCGTGTTTTAGTCGCATAAAGTAGAATACTTGCGACT
AGAACCGGAGACATTACGCCATGAACAAGAGCGCCGCCGCTGGCCTGCTGGGCTATGCCCGCGTCAGCAC
CGACGACCAGGACTTGACCAACCAACGGGCCGAACTGCACGCGGCCGGCTGCACCAAGCTGTTTTCCGAG
AAGATCACCGGCACCAGGCGCGACCGCCCGGAGCTGGCCAGGATGCTTGACCACCTACGCCCTGGCGACG
TTGTGACAGTGACCAGGCTAGACCGCCTGGCCCGCAGCACCCGCGACCTACTGGACATTGCCGAGCGCAT
CCAGGAGGCCGGCGCGGGCCTGCGTAGCCTGGCAGAGCCGTGGGCCGACACCACCACGCCGGCCGGCCGC
ATGGTGTTGACCGTGTTCGCCGGCATTGCCGAGTTCGAGCGTTCCCTAATCATCGACCGCACCCGGAGCG
GGCGCGAGGCCGCCAAGGCCCGAGGCGTGAAGTTTGGCCCCCGCCCTACCCTCACCCCGGCACAGATCGC
GCACGCCCGCGAGCTGATCGACCAGGAAGGCCGCACCGTGAAAGAGGCGGCTGCACTGCTTGGCGTGCAT
CGCTCGACCCTGTACCGCGCACTTGAGCGCAGCGAGGAAGTGACGCCCACCGAGGCCAGGCGGCGCGGTG
CCTTCCGTGAGGACGCATTGACCGAGGCCGACGCCCTGGCGGCCGCCGAGAATGAACGCCAAGAGGAACA
AGCATGAAACCGCACCAGGACGGCCAGGACGAACCGTTTTTCATTACCGAAGAGATCGAGGCGGAGATGA
TCGCGGCCGGGTACGTGTTCGAGCCGCCCGCGCACGTCTCAACCGTGCGGCTGCATGAAATCCTGGCCGG
TTTGTCTGATGCCAAGCTGGCGGCCTGGCCGGCCAGCTTGGCCGCTGAAGAAACCGAGCGCCGCCGTCTA
AAAAGGTGATGTGTATTTGAGTAAAACAGCTTGCGTCATGCGGTCGCTGCGTATATGATGCGATGAGTAA
ATAAACAAATACGCAAGGGGAACGCATGAAGGTTATCGCTGTACTTAACCAGAAAGGCGGGTCAGGCAAG
ACGACCATCGCAACCCATCTAGCCCGCGCCCTGCAACTCGCCGGGGCCGATGTTCTGTTAGTCGATTCCG
ATCCCCAGGGCAGTGCCCGCGATTGGGCGGCCGTGCGGGAAGATCAACCGCTAACCGTTGTCGGCATCGA
CCGCCCGACGATTGACCGCGACGTGAAGGCCATCGGCCGGCGCGACTTCGTAGTGATCGACGGAGCGCCC
CAGGCGGCGGACTTGGCTGTGTCCGCGATCAAGGCAGCCGACTTCGTGCTGATTCCGGTGCAGCCAAGCC
CTTACGACATATGGGCCACCGCCGACCTGGTGGAGCTGGTTAAGCAGCGCATTGAGGTCACGGATGGAAG
GCTACAAGCGGCCTTTGTCGTGTCGCGGGCGATCAAAGGCACGCGCATCGGCGGTGAGGTTGCCGAGGCG
CTGGCCGGGTACGAGCTGCCCATTCTTGAGTCCCGTATCACGCAGCGCGTGAGCTACCCAGGCACTGCCG
CCGCCGGCACAACCGTTCTTGAATCAGAACCCGAGGGCGACGCTGCCCGCGAGGTCCAGGCGCTGGCCGC
TGAAATTAAATCAAAACTCATTTGAGTTAATGAGGTAAAGAGAAAATGAGCAAAAGCACAAACACGCTAA
GTGCCGGCCGTCCGAGCGCACGCAGCAGCAAGGCTGCAACGTTGGCCAGCCTGGCAGACACGCCAGCCAT
GAAGCGGGTCAACTTTCAGTTGCCGGCGGAGGATCACACCAAGCTGAAGATGTACGCGGTACGCCAAGGC
AAGACCATTACCGAGCTGCTATCTGAATACATCGCGCAGCTACCAGAGTAAATGAGCAAATGAATAAATG
AGTAGATGAATTTTAGCGGCTAAAGGAGGCGGCATGGAAAATCAAGAACAACCAGGCACCGACGCCGTGG
AATGCCCCATGTGTGGAGGAACGGGCGGTTGGCCAGGCGTAAGCGGCTGGGTTGCCTGCCGGCCCTGCAA
TGGCACTGGAACCCCCAAGCCCGAGGAATCGGCGTGAGCGGTCGCAAACCATCCGGCCCGGTACAAATCG
GCGCGGCGCTGGGTGATGACCTGGTGGAGAAGTTGAAGGCCGCGCAGGCCGCCCAGCGGCAACGCATCGA
GGCAGAAGCACGCCCCGGTGAATCGTGGCAAGCGGCCGCTGATCGAATCCGCAAAGAATCCCGGCAACCG
CCGGCAGCCGGTGCGCCGTCGATTAGGAAGCCGCCCAAGGGCGACGAGCAACCAGATTTTTTCGTTCCGA
TGCTCTATGACGTGGGCACCCGCGATAGTCGCAGCATCATGGACGTGGCCGTTTTCCGTCTGTCGAAGCG
TGACCGACGAGCTGGCGAGGTGATCCGCTACGAGCTTCCAGACGGGCACGTAGAGGTTTCCGCAGGGCCG
GCCGGCATGGCCAGTGTGTGGGATTACGACCTGGTACTGATGGCGGTTTCCCATCTAACCGAATCCATGA
ACCGATACCGGGAAGGGAAGGGAGACAAGCCCGGCCGCGTGTTCCGTCCACACGTTGCGGACGTACTCAA
GTTCTGCCGGCGAGCCGATGGCGGAAAGCAGAAAGACGACCTGGTAGAAACCTGCATTCGGTTAAACACC
ACGCACGTTGCCATGCAGCGTACGAAGAAGGCCAAGAACGGCCGCCTGGTGACGGTATCCGAGGGTGAAG
CCTTGATTAGCCGCTACAAGATCGTAAAGAGCGAAACCGGGCGGCCGGAGTACATCGAGATCGAGCTAGC
TGATTGGATGTACCGCGAGATCACAGAAGGCAAGAACCCGGACGTGCTGACGGTTCACCCCGATTACTTT
TTGATCGATCCCGGCATCGGCCGTTTTCTCTACCGCCTGGCACGCCGCGCCGCAGGCAAGGCAGAAGCCA
GATGGTTGTTCAAGACGATCTACGAACGCAGTGGCAGCGCCGGAGAGTTCAAGAAGTTCTGTTTCACCGT
GCGCAAGCTGATCGGGTCAAATGACCTGCCGGAGTACGATTTGAAGGAGGAGGCGGGGCAGGCTGGCCCG
ATCCTAGTCATGCGCTACCGCAACCTGATCGAGGGCGAAGCATCCGCCGGTTCCTAATGTACGGAGCAGA
TGCTAGGGCAAATTGCCCTAGCAGGGGAAAAAGGTCGAAAAGGTCTCTTTCCTGTGGATAGCACGTACAT
TGGGAACCCAAAGCCGTACATTGGGAACCGGAACCCGTACATTGGGAACCCAAAGCCGTACATTGGGAAC
CGGTCACACATGTAAGTGACTGATATAAAAGAGAAAAAAGGCGATTTTTCCGCCTAAAACTCTTTAAAAC
TTATTAAAACTCTTAAAACCCGCCTGGCCTGTGCATAACTGTCTGGCCAGCGCACAGCCGAAGAGCTGCA
AAAAGCGCCTACCCTTCGGTCGCTGCGCTCCCTACGCCCCGCCGCTTCGCGTCGGCCTATCGCGGCCGCT
GGCCGCTCAAAAATGGCTGGCCTACGGCCAGGCAATCTACCAGGGCGCGGACAAGCCGCGCCGTCGCCAC
TCGACCGCCGGCGCCCACATCAAGGCACCCTGCCTCGCGCGTTTCGGTGATGACGGTGAAAACCTCTGAC
ACATGCAGCTCCCGGAGACGGTCACAGCTTGTCTGTAAGCGGATGCCGGGAGCAGACAAGCCCGTCAGGG
CGCGTCAGCGGGTGTTGGCGGGTGTCGGGGCGCAGCCATGACCCAGTCACGTAGCGATAGCGGAGTGTAT
ACTGGCTTAACTATGCGGCATCAGAGCAGATTGTACTGAGAGTGCACCATATGCGGTGTGAAATACCGCA
CAGATGCGTAAGGAGAAAATACCGCATCAGGCGCTCTTCCGCTTCCTCGCTCACTGACTCGCTGCGCTCG
GTCGTTCGGCTGCGGCGAGCGGTATCAGCTCACTCAAAGGCGGTAATACGGTTATCCACAGAATCAGGGG
ATAACGCAGGAAAGAACATGTGAGCAAAAGGCCAGCAAAAGGCCAGGAACCGTAAAAAGGCCGCGTTGCT
GGCGTTTTTCCATAGGCTCCGCCCCCCTGACGAGCATCACAAAAATCGACGCTCAAGTCAGAGGTGGCGA
AACCCGACAGGACTATAAAGATACCAGGCGTTTCCCCCTGGAAGCTCCCTCGTGCGCTCTCCTGTTCCGA
CCCTGCCGCTTACCGGATACCTGTCCGCCTTTCTCCCTTCGGGAAGCGTGGCGCTTTCTCATAGCTCACG
CTGTAGGTATCTCAGTTCGGTGTAGGTCGTTCGCTCCAAGCTGGGCTGTGTGCACGAACCCCCCGTTCAG
CCCGACCGCTGCGCCTTATCCGGTAACTATCGTCTTGAGTCCAACCCGGTAAGACACGACTTATCGCCAC
TGGCAGCAGCCACTGGTAACAGGATTAGCAGAGCGAGGTATGTAGGCGGTGCTACAGAGTTCTTGAAGTG
GTGGCCTAACTACGGCTACACTAGAAGGACAGTATTTGGTATCTGCGCTCTGCTGAAGCCAGTTACCTTC
GGAAAAAGAGTTGGTAGCTCTTGATCCGGCAAACAAACCACCGCTGGTAGCGGTGGTTTTTTTGTTTGCA
AGCAGCAGATTACGCGCAGAAAAAAAGGATCTCAAGAAGATCCTTTGATCTTTTCTACGGGGTCTGACGC
TCAGTGGAACGAAAACTCACGTTAAGGGATTTTGGTCATGCATTCTAGGTACTAAAACAATTCATCCAGT
AAAATATAATATTTTATTTTCTCCCAATCAGGCTTGATCCCCAGTAAGTCAAAAAATAGCTCGACATACT
GTTCTTCCCCGATATCCTCCCTGATCGACCGGACGCAGAAGGCAATGTCATACCACTTGTCCGCCCTGCC
GCTTCTCCCAAGATCAATAAAGCCACTTACTTTGCCATCTTTCACAAAGATGTTGCTGTCTCCCAGGTCG
CCGTGGGAAAAGACAAGTTCCTCTTCGGGCTTTTCCGTCTTTAAAAAATCATACAGCTCGCGCGGATCTT
TAAATGGAGTGTCTTCTTCCCAGTTTTCGCAATCCACATCGGCCAGATCGTTATTCAGTAAGTAATCCAA
TTCGGCTAAGCGGCTGTCTAAGCTATTCGTATAGGGACAATCCGATATGTCGATGGAGTGAAAGAGCCTG
ATGCACTCCGCATACAGCTCGATAATCTTTTCAGGGCTTTGTTCATCTTCATACTCTTCCGAGCAAAGGA
CGCCATCGGCCTCACTCATGAGCAGATTGCTCCAGCCATCATGCCGTTCAAAGTGCAGGACCTTTGGAAC
AGGCAGCTTTCCTTCCAGCCATAGCATCATGTCCTTTTCCCGTTCCACATCATAGGTGGTCCCTTTATAC
CGGCTGTCCGTCATTTTTAAATATAGGTTTTCATTTTCTCCCACCAGCTTATATACCTTAGCAGGAGACA
TTCCTTCCGTATCTTTTACGCAGCGGTATTTTTCGATCAGTTTTTTCAATTCCGGTGATATTCTCATTTT
AGCCATTTATTATTTCCTTCCTCTTTTCTACAGTATTTAAAGATACCCCAAGAAGCTAATTATAACAAGA
CGAACTCCAATTCACTGTTCCTTGCATTCTAAAACCTTAAATACCAGAAAACAGCTTTTTCAAAGTTGTT
TTCAAAGTTGGCGTATAACATAGTATCGACGGAGCCGATTTTGAAACCGCGGTGATCACAGGCAGCAACG
CTCTGTCATCGTTACAATCAACATGCTACCCTCCGCGAGATCATCCGTGTTTCAAACCCGGCAGCTTAGT
TGCCGTTCTTCCGAATAGCATCGGTAACATGAGCAAAGTCTGCCGCCTTACAACGGCTCTCCCGCTGACG
CCGTCCCGGACTGATGGGCTGCCTGTATCGAGTGGTGATTTTGTGCCGAGCTGCCGGTCGGGGAGCTGTT
GGCTGGCTGGTGGCAGGATATATTGTGGTGTAAACAAATTGACGCTTAGACAACTTAATAACACATTGCG
GACGTTTTTAATGTACTGAATTAACGCCGAATTAATTCGGGGGATCTGGATTTTAGTACTGGATTTTGGT
TTTAGGAATTAGAAATTTTATTGATAGAAGTATTTTACAAATACAAATACATACTAAGGGTTTCTTATAT
GCTCAACACATGAGCGAAACCCTATAGGAACCCTAATTCCCTTATCTGGGAACTACTCACACATTATTAT
GGAGAAACTCGAGCTTGTCGATCGACAGATCCCGGTCGGCATCTACTCTATTTCTTTGCCCTCGGACGAG
TGCTGGGGCGTCGGTTTCCACTATCGGCGAGTACTTCTACACAGCCATCGGTCCAGACGGCCGCGCTTCT
GCGGGCGATTTGTGTACGCCCGACAGTCCCGGCTCCGGATCGGACGATTGCGTCGCATCGACCCTGCGCC
CAAGCTGCATCATCGAAATTGCCGTCAACCAAGCTCTGATAGAGTTGGTCAAGACCAATGCGGAGCATAT
ACGCCCGGAGTCGTGGCGATCCTGCAAGCTCCGGATGCCTCCGCTCGAAGTAGCGCGTCTGCTGCTCCAT
ACAAGCCAACCACGGCCTCCAGAAGAAGATGTTGGCGACCTCGTATTGGGAATCCCCGAACATCGCCTCG
CTCCAGTCAATGACCGCTGTTATGCGGCCATTGTCCGTCAGGACATTGTTGGAGCCGAAATCCGCGTGCA
CGAGGTGCCGGACTTCGGGGCAGTCCTCGGCCCAAAGCATCAGCTCATCGAGAGCCTGCGCGACGGACGC
ACTGACGGTGTCGTCCATCACAGTTTGCCAGTGATACACATGGGGATCAGCAATCGCGCATATGAAATCA
CGCCATGTAGTGTATTGACCGATTCCTTGCGGTCCGAATGGGCCGAACCCGCTCGTCTGGCTAAGATCGG
CCGCAGCGATCGCATCCATAGCCTCCGCGACCGGTTGTAGAACAGCGGGCAGTTCGGTTTCAGGCAGGTC
TTGCAACGTGACACCCTGTGAACGGCGGGAGATGCAATAGGTCAGGCTCTCGCTAAACTCCCCAATGTCA
AGCACTTCCGGAATCGGGAGCGCGGCCGATGCAAAGTGCCGATAAACATAACGATCTTTGTAGAAACCAT
CGGCGCAGCTATTTACCCGCAGGACATATCCACGCCCTCCTACATCGAAGCTGAAAGCACGAGATTCTTC
GCCCTCCGAGAGCTGCATCAGGTCGGAGACGCTGTCGAACTTTTCGATCAGAAACTTCTCGACAGACGTC
GCGGTGAGTTCAGGCTTTTTCATATCTCATTGCCCCCCGGATCTGCGAAAGCTCGAGAGAGATAGATTTG
TAGAGAGAGACTGGTGATTTCAGCGTGTCCTCTCCAAATGAAATGAACTTCCTTATATAGAGGAAGGGTC
TTGCGAAGGATAGTGGGATTGTGCGTCATCCCTTACGTCAGTGGAGATATCACATCAATCCACTTGCTTT
GAAGACGTGGTTGGAACGTCTTCTTTTTCCACGATGCTCCTCGTGGGTGGGGGTCCATCTTTGGGACCAC
TGTCGGCAGAGGCATCTTGAACGATAGCCTTTCCTTTATCGCAATGATGGCATTTGTAGGTGCCACCTTC
CTTTTCTACTGTCCTTTTGATGAAGTGACAGATAGCTGGGCAATGGAATCCGAGGAGGTTTCCCGATATT
ACCCTTTGTTGAAAAGTCTCAATAGCCCTTTGGTCTTCTGAGACTGTATCTTTGATATTCTTGGAGTAGA
CGAGAGTGTCGTGCTCCACCATGTTGGCAAGCTGCTCTAGCCAATACGCAAACCGCCTCTCCCCGCGCGT
TGGCCGATTCATTAATGCAGCTGGCACGACAGGTTTCCCGACTGGAAAGCGGGCAGTGAGCGCAACGCAA
TTAATGTGAGTTAGCTCACTCATTAGGCACCCCAGGCTTTACACTTTATGCTTCCGGCTCGTATGTTGTG
TGGAATTGTGAGCGGATAACAATTTCACACAGGAAACAGCTATGACATGATTACGAATTCGAGCTCGGTA
CCCGGGGATCCTCTAGCTAGATTAATTAAGTTTGCAAGCAGCAGATTACGCGCAGAAAAAAAGGATCTCA
AGGAGATCCTTTGGATCACAAAAAAAAAGCCCGCTCATTAGGCGGGTTAAATTCCCGGGTACTGCAGCCG
ATTCATTAATGCAGGTTAACCTGGCTTATCGAAATTAATACGACTCACTATAGGGAGACCGGCAGATCTG
ATCCCTACTCCAAAAATGTCAAAGATACAGTCTCAGAAGACCAAAGGGCTATTGAGACTTTTCAACAAAG
GGTAATTTCGGGAAACCTCCTCGGATTCCATTGCCCAGCTATCTGTCACTTCATCGAAAGGACAGTGGAA
AAGGAAGGTGGCTCCTACAAATGCCATCATTGCGATAAAGGAAAGGCTATCATTCAAGATGCCTCTGCCG
ACAGTGGTCCCAAAGATGGACCCCCACCCACGAGGAGCATCGTGGGAAAAGAAGACGTTCCAACCACGTC
TTCAAAGCAAGTGGATTGATGTGACATCTCCACTGACGTAAGGGATGACGCACAATCCCACCCCTACTCC
AAAAATGTCAAAGATACTGTCTCAGAAGACCAAAGGGCTAT
