>Addgene plasmid #84235 | Osa-pCAMBIA-1301-STTM5144 | depositor partial sequence | sequence record 160784 | Backbone sequence
GATCTGAGGGTAAATTTCTAGTTTTTCTCCTTCATTTTCTTGGTTAGGACCCTTTTCTCTTTTTATTTTT
TTGAGCTTTGATCTTTCTTTAAACTGATCTATTTTTTAATTGATTGGTTATGGTGTAAATATTACATAGC
TTTAACTGATAATCTGATTACTTTATTTCGTGTGTCTATGATGATGATGATAGTTACAGAACCGACGACT
CGTCCGTCCTGTAGAAACCCCAACCCGTGAAATCAAAAAACTCGACGGCCTGTGGGCATTCAGTCTGGAT
CGCGAAAACTGTGGAATTGATCAGCGTTGGTGGGAAAGCGCGTTACAAGAAAGCCGGGCAATTGCTGTGC
CAGGCAGTTTTAACGATCAGTTCGCCGATGCAGATATTCGTAATTATGCGGGCAACGTCTGGTATCAGCG
CGAAGTCTTTATACCGAAAGGTTGGGCAGGCCAGCGTATCGTGCTGCGTTTCGATGCGGTCACTCATTAC
GGCAAAGTGTGGGTCAATAATCAGGAAGTGATGGAGCATCAGGGCGGCTATACGCCATTTGAAGCCGATG
TCACGCCGTATGTTATTGCCGGGAAAAGTGTACGTATCACCGTTTGTGTGAACAACGAACTGAACTGGCA
GACTATCCCGCCGGGAATGGTGATTACCGACGAAAACGGCAAGAAAAAGCAGTCTTACTTCCATGATTTC
TTTAACTATGCCGGAATCCATCGCAGCGTAATGCTCTACACCACGCCGAACACCTGGGTGGACGATATCA
CCGTGGTGACGCATGTCGCGCAAGACTGTAACCACGCGTCTGTTGACTGGCAGGTGGTGGCCAATGGTGA
TGTCAGCGTTGAACTGCGTGATGCGGATCAACAGGTGGTTGCAACTGGACAAGGCACTAGCGGGACTTTG
CAAGTGGTGAATCCGCACCTCTGGCAACCGGGTGAAGGTTATCTCTATGAACTCGAAGTCACAGCCAAAA
GCCAGACAGAGTCTGATATCTACCCGCTTCGCGTCGGCATCCGGTCAGTGGCAGTGAAGGGCCAACAGTT
CCTGATTAACCACAAACCGTTCTACTTTACTGGCTTTGGTCGTCATGAAGATGCGGACTTACGTGGCAAA
GGATTCGATAACGTGCTGATGGTGCACGACCACGCATTAATGGACTGGATTGGGGCCAACTCCTACCGTA
CCTCGCATTACCCTTACGCTGAAGAGATGCTCGACTGGGCAGATGAACATGGCATCGTGGTGATTGATGA
AACTGCTGCTGTCGGCTTTCAGCTGTCTTTAGGCATTGGTTTCGAAGCGGGCAACAAGCCGAAAGAACTG
TACAGCGAAGAGGCAGTCAACGGGGAAACTCAGCAAGCGCACTTACAGGCGATTAAAGAGCTGATAGCGC
GTGACAAAAACCACCCAAGCGTGGTGATGTGGAGTATTGCCAACGAACCGGATACCCGTCCGCAAGGTGC
ACGGGAATATTTCGCGCCACTGGCGGAAGCAACGCGTAAACTCGACCCGACGCGTCCGATCACCTGCGTC
AATGTAATGTTCTGCGACGCTCACACCGATACCATCAGCGATCTCTTTGATGTGCTGTGCCTGAACCGTT
ATTACGGATGGTATGTCCAAAGCGGCGATTTGGAAACGGCAGAGAAGGTACTGGAAAAAGAACTTCTGGC
CTGGCAGGAGAAACTGCATCAGCCGATTATCATCACCGAATACGGCGTGGATACGTTAGCCGGGCTGCAC
TCAATGTACACCGACATGTGGAGTGAAGAGTATCAGTGTGCATGGCTGGATATGTATCACCGCGTCTTTG
ATCGCGTCAGCGCCGTCGTCGGTGAACAGGTATGGAATTTCGCCGATTTTGCGACCTCGCAAGGCATATT
GCGCGTTGGCGGTAACAAGAAAGGGATCTTCACTCGCGACCGCAAACCGAAGTCGGCGGCTTTTCTGCTG
CAAAAACGCTGGACTGGCATGAACTTCGGTGAAAAACCGCAGCAGGGAGGCAAACAAGCTAGCCACCACC
ACCACCACCACGTGTGAATTACAGGTGACCAGCTCGAATTTCCCCGATCGTTCAAACATTTGGCAATAAA
GTTTCTTAAGATTGAATCCTGTTGCCGGTCTTGCGATGATTATCATATAATTTCTGTTGAATTACGTTAA
GCATGTAATAATTAACATGTAATGCATGACGTTATTTATGAGATGGGTTTTTATGATTAGAGTCCCGCAA
TTATACATTTAATACGCGATAGAAAACAAAATATAGCGCGCAAACTAGGATAAATTATCGCGCGCGGTGT
CATCTATGTTACTAGATCGGGAATTAAACTATCAGTGTTTGACAGGATATATTGGCGGGTAAACCTAAGA
GAAAAGAGCGTTTATTAGAATAACGGATATTTAAAAGGGCGTGAAAAGGTTTATCCGTTCGTCCATTTGT
ATGTGCATGCCAACCACAGGGTTCCCCTCGGGATCAAAGTACTTTGATCCAACCCCTCCGCTGCTATAGT
GCAGTCGGCTTCTGACGTTCAGTGCAGCCGTCTTCTGAAAACGACATGTCGCACAAGTCCTAAGTTACGC
GACAGGCTGCCGCCCTGCCCTTTTCCTGGCGTTTTCTTGTCGCGTGTTTTAGTCGCATAAAGTAGAATAC
TTGCGACTAGAACCGGAGACATTACGCCATGAACAAGAGCGCCGCCGCTGGCCTGCTGGGCTATGCCCGC
GTCAGCACCGACGACCAGGACTTGACCAACCAACGGGCCGAACTGCACGCGGCCGGCTGCACCAAGCTGT
TTTCCGAGAAGATCACCGGCACCAGGCGCGACCGCCCGGAGCTGGCCAGGATGCTTGACCACCTACGCCC
TGGCGACGTTGTGACAGTGACCAGGCTAGACCGCCTGGCCCGCAGCACCCGCGACCTACTGGACATTGCC
GAGCGCATCCAGGAGGCCGGCGCGGGCCTGCGTAGCCTGGCAGAGCCGTGGGCCGACACCACCACGCCGG
CCGGCCGCATGGTGTTGACCGTGTTCGCCGGCATTGCCGAGTTCGAGCGTTCCCTAATCATCGACCGCAC
CCGGAGCGGGCGCGAGGCCGCCAAGGCCCGAGGCGTGAAGTTTGGCCCCCGCCCTACCCTCACCCCGGCA
CAGATCGCGCACGCCCGCGAGCTGATCGACCAGGAAGGCCGCACCGTGAAAGAGGCGGCTGCACTGCTTG
GCGTGCATCGCTCGACCCTGTACCGCGCACTTGAGCGCAGCGAGGAAGTGACGCCCACCGAGGCCAGGCG
GCGCGGTGCCTTCCGTGAGGACGCATTGACCGAGGCCGACGCCCTGGCGGCCGCCGAGAATGAACGCCAA
GAGGAACAAGCATGAAACCGCACCAGGACGGCCAGGACGAACCGTTTTTCATTACCGAAGAGATCGAGGC
GGAGATGATCGCGGCCGGGTACGTGTTCGAGCCGCCCGCGCACGTCTCAACCGTGCGGCTGCATGAAATC
CTGGCCGGTTTGTCTGATGCCAAGCTGGCGGCCTGGCCGGCCAGCTTGGCCGCTGAAGAAACCGAGCGCC
GCCGTCTAAAAAGGTGATGTGTATTTGAGTAAAACAGCTTGCGTCATGCGGTCGCTGCGTATATGATGCG
ATGAGTAAATAAACAAATACGCAAGGGGAACGCATGAAGGTTATCGCTGTACTTAACCAGAAAGGCGGGT
CAGGCAAGACGACCATCGCAACCCATCTAGCCCGCGCCCTGCAACTCGCCGGGGCCGATGTTCTGTTAGT
CGATTCCGATCCCCAGGGCAGTGCCCGCGATTGGGCGGCCGTGCGGGAAGATCAACCGCTAACCGTTGTC
GGCATCGACCGCCCGACGATTGACCGCGACGTGAAGGCCATCGGCCGGCGCGACTTCGTAGTGATCGACG
GAGCGCCCCAGGCGGCGGACTTGGCTGTGTCCGCGATCAAGGCAGCCGACTTCGTGCTGATTCCGGTGCA
GCCAAGCCCTTACGACATATGGGCCACCGCCGACCTGGTGGAGCTGGTTAAGCAGCGCATTGAGGTCACG
GATGGAAGGCTACAAGCGGCCTTTGTCGTGTCGCGGGCGATCAAAGGCACGCGCATCGGCGGTGAGGTTG
CCGAGGCGCTGGCCGGGTACGAGCTGCCCATTCTTGAGTCCCGTATCACGCAGCGCGTGAGCTACCCAGG
CACTGCCGCCGCCGGCACAACCGTTCTTGAATCAGAACCCGAGGGCGACGCTGCCCGCGAGGTCCAGGCG
CTGGCCGCTGAAATTAAATCAAAACTCATTTGAGTTAATGAGGTAAAGAGAAAATGAGCAAAAGCACAAA
CACGCTAAGTGCCGGCCGTCCGAGCGCACGCAGCAGCAAGGCTGCAACGTTGGCCAGCCTGGCAGACACG
CCAGCCATGAAGCGGGTCAACTTTCAGTTGCCGGCGGAGGATCACACCAAGCTGAAGATGTACGCGGTAC
GCCAAGGCAAGACCATTACCGAGCTGCTATCTGAATACATCGCGCAGCTACCAGAGTAAATGAGCAAATG
AATAAATGAGTAGATGAATTTTAGCGGCTAAAGGAGGCGGCATGGAAAATCAAGAACAACCAGGCACCGA
CGCCGTGGAATGCCCCATGTGTGGAGGAACGGGCGGTTGGCCAGGCGTAAGCGGCTGGGTTGTCTGCCGG
CCCTGCAATGGCACTGGAACCCCCAAGCCCGAGGAATCGGCGTGAGCGGTCGCAAACCATCCGGCCCGGT
ACAAATCGGCGCGGCGCTGGGTGATGACCTGGTGGAGAAGTTGAAGGCCGCGCAGGCCGCCCAGCGGCAA
CGCATCGAGGCAGAAGCACGCCCCGGTGAATCGTGGCAAGCGGCCGCTGATCGAATCCGCAAAGAATCCC
GGCAACCGCCGGCAGCCGGTGCGCCGTCGATTAGGAAGCCGCCCAAGGGCGACGAGCAACCAGATTTTTT
CGTTCCGATGCTCTATGACGTGGGCACCCGCGATAGTCGCAGCATCATGGACGTGGCCGTTTTCCGTCTG
TCGAAGCGTGACCGACGAGCTGGCGAGGTGATCCGCTACGAGCTTCCAGACGGGCACGTAGAGGTTTCCG
CAGGGCCGGCCGGCATGGCCAGTGTGTGGGATTACGACCTGGTACTGATGGCGGTTTCCCATCTAACCGA
ATCCATGAACCGATACCGGGAAGGGAAGGGAGACAAGCCCGGCCGCGTGTTCCGTCCACACGTTGCGGAC
GTACTCAAGTTCTGCCGGCGAGCCGATGGCGGAAAGCAGAAAGACGACCTGGTAGAAACCTGCATTCGGT
TAAACACCACGCACGTTGCCATGCAGCGTACGAAGAAGGCCAAGAACGGCCGCCTGGTGACGGTATCCGA
GGGTGAAGCCTTGATTAGCCGCTACAAGATCGTAAAGAGCGAAACCGGGCGGCCGGAGTACATCGAGATC
GAGCTAGCTGATTGGATGTACCGCGAGATCACAGAAGGCAAGAACCCGGACGTGCTGACGGTTCACCCCG
ATTACTTTTTGATCGATCCCGGCATCGGCCGTTTTCTCTACCGCCTGGCACGCCGCGCCGCAGGCAAGGC
AGAAGCCAGATGGTTGTTCAAGACGATCTACGAACGCAGTGGCAGCGCCGGAGAGTTCAAGAAGTTCTGT
TTCACCGTGCGCAAGCTGATCGGGTCAAATGACCTGCCGGAGTACGATTTGAAGGAGGAGGCGGGGCAGG
CTGGCCCGATCCTAGTCATGCGCTACCGCAACCTGATCGAGGGCGAAGCATCCGCCGGTTCCTAATGTAC
GGAGCAGATGCTAGGGCAAATTGCCCTAGCAGGGGAAAAAGGTCGAAAAGGTCTCTTTCCTGTGGATAGC
ACGTACATTGGGAACCCAAAGCCGTACATTGGGAACCGGAACCCGTACATTGGGAACCCAAAGCCGTACA
TTGGGAACCGGTCACACATGTAAGTGACTGATATAAAAGAGAAAAAAGGCGATTTTTCCGCCTAAAACTC
TTTAAAACTTATTAAAACTCTTAAAACCCGCCTGGCCTGTGCATAACTGTCTGGCCAGCGCACAGCCGAA
GAGCTGCAAAAAGCGCCTACCCTTCGGTCGCTGCGCTCCCTACGCCCCGCCGCTTCGCGTCGGCCTATCG
CGGCCGCTGGCCGCTCAAAAATGGCTGGCCTACGGCCAGGCAATCTACCAGGGCGCGGACAAGCCGCGCC
GTCGCCACTCGACCGCCGGCGCCCACATCAAGGCACCCTGCCTCGCGCGTTTCGGTGATGACGGTGAAAA
CCTCTGACACATGCAGCTCCCGGAGACGGTCACAGCTTGTCTGTAAGCGGATGCCGGGAGCAGACAAGCC
CGTCAGGGCGCGTCAGCGGGTGTTGGCGGGTGTCGGGGCGCAGCCATGACCCAGTCACGTAGCGATAGCG
GAGTGTATACTGGCTTAACTATGCGGCATCAGAGCAGATTGTACTGAGAGTGCACCATATGCGGTGTGAA
ATACCGCACAGATGCGTAAGGAGAAAATACCGCATCAGGCGCTCTTCCGCTTCCTCGCTCACTGACTCGC
TGCGCTCGGTCGTTCGGCTGCGGCGAGCGGTATCAGCTCACTCAAAGGCGGTAATACGGTTATCCACAGA
ATCAGGGGATAACGCAGGAAAGAACATGTGAGCAAAAGGCCAGCAAAAGGCCAGGAACCGTAAAAAGGCC
GCGTTGCTGGCGTTTTTCCATAGGCTCCGCCCCCCTGACGAGCATCACAAAAATCGACGCTCAAGTCAGA
GGTGGCGAAACCCGACAGGACTATAAAGATACCAGGCGTTTCCCCCTGGAAGCTCCCTCGTGCGCTCTCC
TGTTCCGACCCTGCCGCTTACCGGATACCTGTCCGCCTTTCTCCCTTCGGGAAGCGTGGCGCTTTCTCAT
AGCTCACGCTGTAGGTATCTCAGTTCGGTGTAGGTCGTTCGCTCCAAGCTGGGCTGTGTGCACGAACCCC
CCGTTCAGCCCGACCGCTGCGCCTTATCCGGTAACTATCGTCTTGAGTCCAACCCGGTAAGACACGACTT
ATCGCCACTGGCAGCAGCCACTGGTAACAGGATTAGCAGAGCGAGGTATGTAGGCGGTGCTACAGAGTTC
TTGAAGTGGTGGCCTAACTACGGCTACACTAGAAGGACAGTATTTGGTATCTGCGCTCTGCTGAAGCCAG
TTACCTTCGGAAAAAGAGTTGGTAGCTCTTGATCCGGCAAACAAACCACCGCTGGTAGCGGTGGTTTTTT
TGTTTGCAAGCAGCAGATTACGCGCAGAAAAAAAGGATCTCAAGAAGATCCTTTGATCTTTTCTACGGGG
TCTGACGCTCAGTGGAACGAAAACTCACGTTAAGGGATTTTGGTCATGCATTCTAGGTACTAAAACAATT
CATCCAGTAAAATATAATATTTTATTTTCTCCCAATCAGGCTTGATCCCCAGTAAGTCAAAAAATAGCTC
GACATACTGTTCTTCCCCGATATCCTCCCTGATCGACCGGACGCAGAAGGCAATGTCATACCACTTGTCC
GCCCTGCCGCTTCTCCCAAGATCAATAAAGCCACTTACTTTGCCATCTTTCACAAAGATGTTGCTGTCTC
CCAGGTCGCCGTGGGAAAAGACAAGTTCCTCTTCGGGCTTTTCCGTCTTTAAAAAATCATACAGCTCGCG
CGGATCTTTAAATGGAGTGTCTTCTTCCCAGTTTTCGCAATCCACATCGGCCAGATCGTTATTCAGTAAG
TAATCCAATTCGGCTAAGCGGCTGTCTAAGCTATTCGTATAGGGACAATCCGATATGTCGATGGAGTGAA
AGAGCCTGATGCACTCCGCATACAGCTCGATAATCTTTTCAGGGCTTTGTTCATCTTCATACTCTTCCGA
GCAAAGGACGCCATCGGCCTCACTCATGAGCAGATTGCTCCAGCCATCATGCCGTTCAAAGTGCAGGACC
TTTGGAACAGGCAGCTTTCCTTCCAGCCATAGCATCATGTCCTTTTCCCGTTCCACATCATAGGTGGTCC
CTTTATACCGGCTGTCCGTCATTTTTAAATATAGGTTTTCATTTTCTCCCACCAGCTTATATACCTTAGC
AGGAGACATTCCTTCCGTATCTTTTACGCAGCGGTATTTTTCGATCAGTTTTTTCAATTCCGGTGATATT
CTCATTTTAGCCATTTATTATTTCCTTCCTCTTTTCTACAGTATTTAAAGATACCCCAAGAAGCTAATTA
TAACAAGACGAACTCCAATTCACTGTTCCTTGCATTCTAAAACCTTAAATACCAGAAAACAGCTTTTTCA
AAGTTGTTTTCAAAGTTGGCGTATAACATAGTATCGACGGAGCCGATTTTGAAACCGCGGTGATCACAGG
CAGCAACGCTCTGTCATCGTTACAATCAACATGCTACCCTCCGCGAGATCATCCGTGTTTCAAACCCGGC
AGCTTAGTTGCCGTTCTTCCGAATAGCATCGGTAACATGAGCAAAGTCTGCCGCCTTACAACGGCTCTCC
CGCTGACGCCGTCCCGGACTGATGGGCTGCCTGTATCGAGTGGTGATTTTGTGCCGAGCTGCCGGTCGGG
GAGCTGTTGGCTGGCTGGTGGCAGGATATATTGTGGTGTAAACAAATTGACGCTTAGACAACTTAATAAC
ACATTGCGGACGTTTTTAATGTACTGAATTAACGCCGAATTAATTCGGGGGATCTGGATTTTAGTACTGG
ATTTTGGTTTTAGGAATTAGAAATTTTATTGATAGAAGTATTTTACAAATACAAATACATACTAAGGGTT
TCTTATATGCTCAACACATGAGCGAAACCCTATAGGAACCCTAATTCCCTTATCTGGGAACTACTCACAC
ATTATTATGGAGAAACTCGAGCTTGTCGATCGACAGATCCGGTCGGCATCTACTCTATTTCTTTGCCCTC
GGACGAGTGCTGGGGCGTCGGTTTCCACTATCGGCGAGTACTTCTACACAGCCATCGGTCCAGACGGCCG
CGCTTCTGCGGGCGATTTGTGTACGCCCGACAGTCCCGGCTCCGGATCGGACGATTGCGTCGCATCGACC
CTGCGCCCAAGCTGCATCATCGAAATTGCCGTCAACCAAGCTCTGATAGAGTTGGTCAAGACCAATGCGG
AGCATATACGCCCGGAGTCGTGGCGATCCTGCAAGCTCCGGATGCCTCCGCTCGAAGTAGCGCGTCTGCT
GCTCCATACAAGCCAACCACGGCCTCCAGAAGAAGATGTTGGCGACCTCGTATTGGGAATCCCCGAACAT
CGCCTCGCTCCAGTCAATGACCGCTGTTATGCGGCCATTGTCCGTCAGGACATTGTTGGAGCCGAAATCC
GCGTGCACGAGGTGCCGGACTTCGGGGCAGTCCTCGGCCCAAAGCATCAGCTCATCGAGAGCCTGCGCGA
CGGACGCACTGACGGTGTCGTCCATCACAGTTTGCCAGTGATACACATGGGGATCAGCAATCGCGCATAT
GAAATCACGCCATGTAGTGTATTGACCGATTCCTTGCGGTCCGAATGGGCCGAACCCGCTCGTCTGGCTA
AGATCGGCCGCAGCGATCGCATCCATAGCCTCCGCGACCGGTTGTAGAACAGCGGGCAGTTCGGTTTCAG
GCAGGTCTTGCAACGTGACACCCTGTGCACGGCGGGAGATGCAATAGGTCAGGCTCTCGCTAAACTCCCC
AATGTCAAGCACTTCCGGAATCGGGAGCGCGGCCGATGCAAAGTGCCGATAAACATAACGATCTTTGTAG
AAACCATCGGCGCAGCTATTTACCCGCAGGACATATCCACGCCCTCCTACATCGAAGCTGAAAGCACGAG
ATTCTTCGCCCTCCGAGAGCTGCATCAGGTCGGAGACGCTGTCGAACTTTTCGATCAGAAACTTCTCGAC
AGACGTCGCGGTGAGTTCAGGCTTTTTCATATCTCATTGCCCCCCGGGATCTGCGAAAGCTCGAGAGAGA
TAGATTTGTAGAGAGAGACTGGTGATTTCAGCGTGTCCTCTCCAAATGAAATGAACTTCCTTATATAGAG
GAAGGTCTTGCGAAGGATAGTGGGATTGTGCGTCATCCCTTACGTCAGTGGAGATATCACATCAATCCAC
TTGCTTTGAAGACGTGGTTGGAACGTCTTCTTTTTCCACGATGCTCCTCGTGGGTGGGGGTCCATCTTTG
GGACCACTGTCGGCAGAGGCATCTTGAACGATAGCCTTTCCTTTATCGCAATGATGGCATTTGTAGGTGC
CACCTTCCTTTTCTACTGTCCTTTTGATGAAGTGACAGATAGCTGGGCAATGGAATCCGAGGAGGTTTCC
CGATATTACCCTTTGTTGAAAAGTCTCAATAGCCCTTTGGTCTTCTGAGACTGTATCTTTGATATTCTTG
GAGTAGACGAGAGTGTCGTGCTCCACCATGTTATCACATCAATCCACTTGCTTTGAAGACGTGGTTGGAA
CGTCTTCTTTTTCCACGATGCTCCTCGTGGGTGGGGGTCCATCTTTGGGACCACTGTCGGCAGAGGCATC
TTGAACGATAGCCTTTCCTTTATCGCAATGATGGCATTTGTAGGTGCCACCTTCCTTTTCTACTGTCCTT
TTGATGAAGTGACAGATAGCTGGGCAATGGAATCCGAGGAGGTTTCCCGATATTACCCTTTGTTGAAAAG
TCTCAATAGCCCTTTGGTCTTCTGAGACTGTATCTTTGATATTCTTGGAGTAGACGAGAGTGTCGTGCTC
CACCATGTTGGCAAGCTGCTCTAGCCAATACGCAAACCGCCTCTCCCCGCGCGTTGGCCGATTCATTAAT
GCAGCTGGCACGACAGGTTTCCCGACTGGAAAGCGGGCAGTGAGCGCAACGCAATTAATGTGAGTTAGCT
CACTCATTAGGCACCCCAGGCTTTACACTTTATGCTTCCGGCTCGTATGTTGTGTGGAATTGTGAGCGGA
TAACAATTTCACACAGGAAACAGCTATGACCATGATTACGAATTCGAGCTCGGTACCCGGGGATCCTCTA
GAGTCGACCTGCAGGCATGCAAGCTTGGCACTGGCCGTCGTTTTACAACGTCGTGACTGGGAAAACCCTG
GCGTTACCCAACTTAATCGCCTTGCAGCACATCCCCCTTTCGCCAGCTGGCGTAATAGCGAAGAGGCCCG
CACCGATCGCCCTTCCCAACAGTTGCGCAGCCTGAATGGCGAATGCTAGAGCAGCTTGAGCTTGGATCAG
ATTGTCGTTTCCCGCCTTCAGTTTAGCTTCATGGAGTCAAAGATTCAAATAGAGGACCTAACAGAACTCG
CCGTAAAGACTGGCGAACAGTTCATACAGAGTCTCTTACGACTCAATGACAAGAAGAAAATCTTCGTCAA
CATGGTGGAGCACGACACACTTGTCTACTCCAAAAATATCAAAGATACAGTCTCAGAAGACCAAAGGGCA
ATTGAGACTTTTCAACAAAGGGTAATATCCGGAAACCTCCTCGGATTCCATTGCCCAGCTATCTGTCACT
TTATTGTGAAGATAGTGGAAAAGGAAGGTGGCTCCTACAAATGCCATCATTGCGATAAAGGAAAGGCCAT
CGTTGAAGATGCCTCTGCCGACAGTGGTCCCAAAGATGGACCCCCACCCACGAGGAGCATCGTGGAAAAA
GAAGACGTTCCAACCACGTCTTCAAAGCAAGTGGATTGATGTGATATCTCCACTGACGTAAGGGATGACG
CACAATCCCACTATCCTTCGCAAGACCCTTCCTCTATATAAGGAAGTTCATTTCATTTGGAGAGAACACG
GGGGACTCTTGACCATGGTA
