>Addgene plasmid #84235 | Osa-pCAMBIA-1301-STTM5144 | depositor partial sequence | sequence record 174515 | STTM5144
CATTTGGAGAGGACAGCCCAAGCTTGTCTCTTCAGCCTAAGCACAAGAAGTTGTTGTTGTTATGGTCTAA
TTTAAATATGGTCTAAAGAAGAAGAATGTCTCTTCAGCCTAAGCACAAGAAGAATTCGGTACGCTGAAAT
CACCAG
